Addgene plasmid #190712: pBAD-C-Venus-CC-Di
Purpose: Encodes C-Venus followed by the parallel coiled-coil CC-Di.
Depositing lab: Nigel Savery. Depositing organization: University of Bristol. Publication: De novo designed peptides for cellular delivery and subcellular localisation. Rhys GG, Cross JA, Dawson WM, Thompson HF, Shanmugaratnam S, Savery NJ, Dodding MP, Hocker B, Woolfson DN. Nat Chem Biol. 2022 Jul 14. pii: 10.1038/s41589-022-01076-6. doi: 10.1038/s41589-022-01076-6. PubMed 35836017.
Backbone
  Vector backbone: pBAD
Growth in bacteria
  Bacterial resistance: Ampicillin, 100 μg/mL
  Growth temperature: 37°C
  Growth strain: DH5alpha
  Copy number: Low Copy
Gene/Insert
  Gene/Insert name: C-Venus-CC-Di
Terms and licenses: Academic/Nonprofit Terms; Industry Terms: Not Available to Industry
How to cite: pBAD-C-Venus-CC-Di was a gift from Nigel Savery (Addgene plasmid # 190712 ; http://n2t.net/addgene:190712 ; RRID:Addgene_190712)
