[The description below was written by a language model from this plasmid's Addgene catalogue record and pLannotate feature annotations shown in this document.]
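Description:
pBAD-C-Venus-CC-Di is a 4,390 bp bacterial expression plasmid built on the pBAD backbone, designed for arabinose-inducible protein production in E. coli. It is maintained through a ColE1/pBR322-family origin of replication, with the pBR322 bom (basis of mobility) region and a short rop fragment also detected. The catalogue lists it as low copy. Selection is by ampicillin through the β-lactamase gene (AmpR) driven by its own promoter.

The expression cassette follows the standard pBAD arrangement. The araC regulator is transcribed divergently from the araBAD promoter, so that transcription of the insert is repressed in the absence of L-arabinose and switched on, in a dose-responsive way, when it is added. Downstream of the promoter, the annotation picks up a short match to a composite tag, which most likely reflects a small tag element such as a His stretch at the N-terminus, though the record does not confirm this. This is followed by VC155, the C-terminal fragment of mVenus used in bimolecular fluorescence complementation (BiFC). According to the stated purpose, this Venus fragment is followed by CC-Di, a de novo designed parallel coiled-coil peptide. The coiled-coil itself is not annotated in the feature table, but presumably lies in the unannotated stretch after VC155. The cassette ends with the rrnB region, comprising the 5S rRNA segment and the T1 and T2 terminators.

The design points to a split-Venus assay in bacteria. When co-expressed with a partner carrying the complementary N-terminal Venus fragment fused to a coiled-coil sequence, peptide association would bring the two halves together and restore fluorescence, reporting on coiled-coil interactions in cells. The partner construct is not described in this record.
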