Features (pLannotate 1.2.2; 12 found; start..end, strand, type, name):
    107..147     -  CDS            rop (fragment): Rop protein, which maintains plasmids at low copy number; rop
    269..1147    -  CDS            araC: L-arabinose regulatory protein; araC
   1174..1458    +  promoter       araBAD promoter: araBAD; promoter of the L-arabinose operon of E. coli; the araC regulatory gene is transcribed in the opposite direction (Guzman et al., 1995)
   1504..1524    +  CDS            capTEV™ (fragment): composite tag for in vivo biotinylation, TEV protease cleavage, and 6xHis tagging
   1543..1794    +  CDS            VC155: C-terminal fragment of mVenus for use in bimolecular fluorescence complementation (BiFC) (Kodama and Hu, 2010)
   2015..2130    +  ncRNA          5S rRNA: Accession: RF00001 - 5S ribosomal RNA
   2134..2220    +  terminator     rrnB T1 terminator: Escherichia coli rrnB; transcription terminator T1 from the E. coli rrnB gene
   2312..2339    +  terminator     rrnB T2 terminator: transcription terminator T2 from the E. coli rrnB gene
   2358..2449    +  promoter       AmpR promoter: bla
   2450..3310    +  CDS            AmpR: β-lactamase; bla; confers resistance to ampicillin, carbenicillin, and related antibiotics
   3481..4069    +  rep_origin     ori: high-copy-number ColE1/pMB1/pBR322/pUC origin of replication
   4255..5       -  misc_feature   bom (across the origin): basis of mobility region from pBR322
>Addgene plasmid #190712 | pBAD-C-Venus-CC-Di | addgene full sequence | sequence record 384077 | Addgene NGS Result
CTGCGCCCCGACACCCGCCAACACCCGCTGACGCGCCCTGACGGGCTTGTCTGCTCCCGGCATCCGCTTA
CAGACAAGCTGTGACCGTCTCCGGGAGCTGCATGTGTCAGAGGTTTTCACCGTCATCACCGAAACGCGCG
AGGCAGCAGATCAATTCGCGCGCGAAGGCGAAGCGGCATGCATAATGTGCCTGTCAAATGGACGAAGCAG
GGATTCTGCAAACCCTATGCTACTCCGTCAAGCCGTCAATTGTCTGATTCGTTACCAATTATGACAACTT
GACGGCTACATCATTCACTTTTTCTTCACAACCGGCACGGAACTCGCTCGGGCTGGCCCCGGTGCATTTT
TTAAATACCCGCGAGAAATAGAGTTGATCGTCAAAACCAACATTGCGACCGACGGTGGCGATAGGCATCC
GGGTGGTGCTCAAAAGCAGCTTCGCCTGGCTGATACGTTGGTCCTCGCGCCAGCTTAAGACGCTAATCCC
TAACTGCTGGCGGAAAAGATGTGACAGACGCGACGGCGACAAGCAAACATGCTGTGCGACGCTGGCGATA
TCAAAATTGCTGTCTGCCAGGTGATCGCTGATGTACTGACAAGCCTCGCGTACCCGATTATCCATCGGTG
GATGGAGCGACTCGTTAATCGCTTCCATGCGCCGCAGTAACAATTGCTCAAGCAGATTTATCGCCAGCAG
CTCCGAATAGCGCCCTTCCCCTTGCCCGGCGTTAATGATTTGCCCAAACAGGTCGCTGAAATGCGGCTGG
TGCGCTTCATCCGGGCGAAAGAACCCCGTATTGGCAAATATTGACGGCCAGTTAAGCCATTCATGCCAGT
AGGCGCGCGGACGAAAGTAAACCCACTGGTGATACCATTCGCGAGCCTCCGGATGACGACCGTAGTGATG
AATCTCTCCTGGCGGGAACAGCAAAATATCACCCGGTCGGCAAACAAATTCTCGTCCCTGATTTTTCACC
ACCCCCTGACCGCGAATGGTGAGATTGAGAATATAACCTTTCATTCCCAGCGGTCGGTCGATAAAAAAAT
CGAGATAACCGTTGGCCTCAATCGGCGTTAAACCCGCCACCAGATGGGCATTAAACGAGTATCCCGGCAG
CAGGGGATCATTTTGCGCTTCAGCCATACTTTTCATACTCCCGCCATTCAGAGAAGAAACCAATTGTCCA
TATTGCATCAGACATTGCCGTCACTGCGTCTTTTACTGGCTCTTCTCGCTAACCAAACCGGTAACCCCGC
TTATTAAAAGCATTCTGTAACAAAGCGGGACCAAAGCCATGACAAAAACGCGTAACAAAAGTGTCTATAA
TCACGGCAGAAAAGTCCACATTGATTATTTGCACGGCGTCACACTTTGCTATGCCATAGCATTTTTATCC
ATAAGATTAGCGGATCCTACCTGACGCTTTTTATCGCAACTCTCTACTGTTTCTCCATACCCGTTTTTTG
GGCTAACAGGAGGAATTAACCATGGGGGGTTCTCATCATCATCATCATCATGGTATGGCTAGCCTGCAGG
GGGACAAGCAGAAGAACGGCATCAAGGCCAACTTCAAGATCCGCCACAACATCGAGGACGGCGGCGTGCA
GCTCGCCGACCACTACCAGCAGAACACCCCCATCGGCGACGGCCCCGTGCTGCTGCCCGACAACCACTAC
CTGAGCTACCAGTCCAAGCTGAGCAAAGACCCCAACGAGAAGCGCGATCACATGGTCCTGCTGGAGTTCG
TGACCGCCGCCGGGATCACTCTCGGCATGGACGAGCTGTACAAGGGCAGCGGCAGCGGCAGCGGTCTAGA
GGGTAGTGGCGAAATTGCTGCGCTGAAACAGGAAATCGCTGCCCTGAAAAAAGAGAATGCCGCTCTGAAA
TGGGAAATCGCAGCGCTGAAACAAGGTTAGGTACCAAGCTTGGCTGTTTTGGCGGATGAGAGAAGATTTT
CAGCCTGATACAGATTAAATCAGAACGCAGAAGCGGTCTGATAAAACAGAATTTGCCTGGCGGCAGTAGC
GCGGTGGTCCCACCTGACCCCATGCCGAACTCAGAAGTGAAACGCCGTAGCGCCGATGGTAGTGTGGGGT
CTCCCCATGCGAGAGTAGGGAACTGCCAGGCATCAAATAAAACGAAAGGCTCAGTCGAAAGACTGGGCCT
TTCGTTTTATCTGTTGTTTGTCGGTGAACGCTCTCCTGAGTAGGACAAATCCGCCGGGAGCGGATTTGAA
CGTTGCGAAGCAACGGCCCGGAGGGTGGCGGGCAGGACGCCCGCCATAAACTGCCAGGCATCAAATTAAG
CAGAAGGCCATCCTGACGGATGGCCTTTTTGCGTTTCTACAAACTCTTTTGTTTATTTTTCTAAATACAT
TCAAATATGTATCCGCTCATGAGACAATAACCCTGATAAATGCTTCAATAATATTGAAAAAGGAAGAGTA
TGAGTATTCAACATTTCCGTGTCGCCCTTATTCCCTTTTTTGCGGCATTTTGCCTTCCTGTTTTTGCTCA
CCCAGAAACGCTGGTGAAAGTAAAAGATGCTGAAGATCAGTTGGGTGCACGAGTGGGTTACATCGAACTG
GATCTCAACAGCGGTAAGATCCTTGAGAGTTTTCGCCCCGAAGAACGTTTTCCAATGATGAGCACTTTTA
AAGTTCTGCTATGTGGCGCGGTATTATCCCGTGTTGACGCCGGGCAAGAGCAACTCGGTCGCCGCATACA
CTATTCTCAGAATGACTTGGTTGAGTACTCACCAGTCACAGAAAAGCATCTTACGGATGGCATGACAGTA
AGAGAATTATGCAGTGCTGCCATAACCATGAGTGATAACACTGCGGCCAACTTACTTCTGACAACGATCG
GAGGACCGAAGGAGCTAACCGCTTTTTTGCACAACATGGGGGATCATGTAACTCGCCTTGATCGTTGGGA
ACCGGAGCTGAATGAAGCCATACCAAACGACGAGCGTGACACCACGATGCCTGTAGCAATGGCAACAACG
TTGCGCAAACTATTAACTGGCGAACTACTTACTCTAGCTTCCCGGCAACAATTAATAGACTGGATGGAGG
CGGATAAAGTTGCAGGACCACTTCTGCGCTCGGCCCTTCCGGCTGGCTGGTTTATTGCTGATAAATCTGG
AGCCGGTGAGCGTGGGTCTCGCGGTATCATTGCAGCACTGGGGCCAGATGGTAAGCCCTCCCGTATCGTA
GTTATCTACACGACGGGGAGTCAGGCAACTATGGATGAACGAAATAGACAGATCGCTGAGATAGGTGCCT
CACTGATTAAGCATTGGTAACTGTCAGACCAAGTTTACTCATATATACTTTAGATTGATTTAAAACTTCA
TTTTTAATTTAAAAGGATCTAGGTGAAGATCCTTTTTGATAATCTCATGACCAAAATCCCTTAACGTGAG
TTTTCGTTCCACTGAGCGTCAGACCCCGTAGAAAAGATCAAAGGATCTTCTTGAGATCCTTTTTTTCTGC
GCGTAATCTGCTGCTTGCAAACAAAAAAACCACCGCTACCAGCGGTGGTTTGTTTGCCGGATCAAGAGCT
ACCAACTCTTTTTCCGAAGGTAACTGGCTTCAGCAGAGCGCAGATACCAAATACTGTCCTTCTAGTGTAG
CCGTAGTTAGGCCACCACTTCAAGAACTCTGTAGCACCGCCTACATACCTCGCTCTGCTAATCCTGTTAC
CAGTGGCTGCTGCCAGTGGCGATAAGTCGTGTCTTACCGGGTTGGACTCAAGACGATAGTTACCGGATAA
GGCGCAGCGGTCGGGCTGAACGGGGGGTTCGTGCACACAGCCCAGCTTGGAGCGAACGACCTACACCGAA
CTGAGATACCTACAGCGTGAGCTATGAGAAAGCGCCACGCTTCCCGAAGGGAGAAAGGCGGACAGGTATC
CGGTAAGCGGCAGGGTCGGAACAGGAGAGCGCACGAGGGAGCTTCCAGGGGGAAACGCCTGGTATCTTTA
TAGTCCTGTCGGGTTTCGCCACCTCTGACTTGAGCGTCGATTTTTGTGATGCTCGTCAGGGGGGCGGAGC
CTATGGAAAAACGCCAGCAACGCGGCCTTTTTACGGTTCCTGGCCTTTTGCTGGCCTTTTGCTCACATGT
TCTTTCCTGCGTTATCCCCTGATTCTGTGGATAACCGTATTACCGCCTTTGAGTGAGCTGATACCGCTCG
CCGCAGCCGAACGACCGAGCGCAGCGAGTCAGTGAGCGAGGAAGCGGAAGAGCGCCTGATGCGGTATTTT
CTCCTTACGCATCTGTGCGGTATTTCACACCGCATATGGTGCACTCTCAGTACAATCTGCTCTGATGCCG
CATAGTTAAGCCAGTATACACTCCGCTATCGCTACGTGACTGGGTCATGG
